>Addgene plasmid #156454 | T7 promoter + filler DNA reporter plasmid | addgene full sequence | sequence record 311163 | Addgene NGS Result
TAATACGACTCACTATAGGGAGACCCAAGCTGGCTTGACAATTAATCATCGGCTCGAAGCTTGTTGACAA
TTAATCATCGGCATAGTATATCGGCATAGTATAATACGACAAGGTGAGGAACTAAACCACGGGATCGGCC
ATTGAACAAGATGGATTGCACGCAGGTTCTCCGGCCGCTTGGGTGGAGAGGCTATTCGGCTATGACTGGG
CACAACAGACAATCGGCTGCTCTGATGCCGCCGTGTTCCGGCTGTCAGCGCAGGGGCGCCCGGTTCTTTT
TGTCAAGACCGACCTGTCCGGTGCCCTGAATGAACTGCAGGACGAGGCAGCGCGGCTATCGTGGCTGGCC
ACGACGGGCGTTCCTTGCGCAGCTGTGCTCGACGTTGTCACTGAAGCGGGAAGGGACTGGCTGCTATTGG
GCGAAGTGCCGGGGCAGGATCTCCTGTCATCTCACCTTGCTCCTGCCGAGAAAGTATCCATCATGGCTGA
TGCAATGCGGCGGCTGCATACGCTTGATCCGGCTACCTGCCCATTCGACCACCAAGCGAAACATCGCATC
GAGCGAGCACGTACTCGGATGGAAGCCGGTCTTGTCGATCAGGATGATCTGGACGAAGAGCATCAGGGGC
TCGCGCCAGCCGAACTGTTCGCCAGGCTCAAGGCGCGCATGCCCGACGGCGATGATCTCGTCGTGACCCA
TGGCGATGCCTGCTTGCCGAATATCATGGTGGAAAATGGCCGCTTTTCTGGATTCATCGACTGTGGCCGG
CTGGGTGTGGCGGACCGCTATCAGGACATAGCGTTGGCTACCCGTGATATTGCTGAAGAGCTTGGCGGCG
AATGGGCTGACCGCTTCCTCGTGCTTTACGGTATCGCCGCTCCCGATTCGCAGCGCATCGCCTTCTATCG
CCTTCTTGACGAGTTCTTCTGAGGGGATCAATTCTCTAGAGCTTAATTAACGCAGCCTGAATGGCGAATA
GAAGTTTAAACGCTAGATTGGACAATGGCGAGCCTAGTCTCCCACGGCGATCTTGCCGCCCTTCTTGGCC
TTAATGAGAATCTCGCGGATCTTGCGGGCGTCCAACTTGCCGGTCAGTCCTTTAGGCACCTCGTCCACGA
ACACAACACCACCGCGCAGCTTCTTGGCGGTTGTAACCTGGCTGGCCACATAGTCCACGATCTCCTTCTC
GGTCATGGTTTTACCGTGTTCCAGCACGACGACTGCGGCGGGCAGCTCGCCGGCATCGTCGTCGGGCAGG
CCGGCGACCCCGGCGTCGAAGATGTTGGGGTGTTGCAGCAGGATGCTCTCCAGTTCGGCTGGGGCTACCT
GGTAGCCCTTGTATTTGATCAGGCTCTTCAGCCGGTCCACGATGAAGAAGTGCTCGTCCTCGTCCCAGTA
GGCGATGTCGCCGCTGTGCAGCCAGCCGTCCTTGTCGATGAGAGCGTTTGTAGCCTCGGGGTTGTTAACG
TAGCCGCTCATGATCATGGGGCCACGGACGCACAGCTCGCCGCGCTGGTTCACACCCAGTGTCTTACCGG
TGTCCAAGTCCACCACCTTAGCCTCGAAGAAGGGCACCACCTTGCCTACTGCGCCAGGCTTGTCGTCCCC
TTCGGGGGTGATCAGAATGGCGCTGGTTGTTTCTGTCAGGCCGTAGCCCTGGCGGATGCCTGGTAGGTGG
AAGCGTTTGGCCACGGCCTCACCTACCTCCTTGCTGAGCGGCGCCCCGCCGCTGGCGATCTCGTGCAAGT
TGCTTAGGTCGTACTTGTCGATGAGAGTGCTCTTAGCGAAGAAGCTAAATAGTGTGGGCACCAGCAGGGC
AGATTGAATCTTATAGTCTTGCAAGCTGCGCAAGAATAGCTCCTCCTCGAAGCGGTACATGAGCACGACC
CGAAAGCCGCAGATCAAGTAGCCCAGCGTGGTGAACATGCCGAAGCCGTGGTGAAATGGCACCACGCTGA
GGATAGCGGTGTCGGGGATGATCTGGTTGCCGAAGATGGGGTCGCGGGCATGACTGAATCGGACACAAGC
GGTGCGGTGCGGTAGGGCTACGCCCTTGGGCAATCCGGTACTGCCACTACTGTTCATGATCAGGGCGATG
GTTTTGTCCCGGTCGAAGCTCTCGGGCACGAAGTCGTACTCGTTGAAGCCGGGTGGCAAATGGGAAGTCA
CGAAGGTGTACATGCTTTGGAAGCCCTGGTAGTCGGTCTTGCTATCCATGATGATGATCTTTTGTATGAT
CGGTAGCTTCTTTTGCACGTTGAGGATCTTTTGCAGCCCTTTCTTGCTCACGAATACGACGGTGGGCTGG
CTGATGCCCATGCTGTTCAGCAGCTCGCGCTCGTTGTAGATGTCGTTAGCTGGGGCCACAGCCACACCGA
TGAACAGGGCACCCAACACGGGCATGAAGAACTGCAAGCTATTCTCGCTGCACACCACGATCCGATGGTT
TGTATTCAGCCCATAGCGCTTCATAGCTTCTGCCAGCCGAACGCTCATCTCGAAGTACTCGGCGTAGGTA
ATGTCCACCTCGATATGTGCGTCGGTAAAGGCGATGGTGCCGGGCACCAGGGCGTAGCGCTTCATGGCTT
TGTGCAGCTGCTCGCCGGCGGTCCCGTCTTCGAGTGGGTAGAATGGCGCTGGGCCCTTCTTAATGTTTTT
GGCATCTTCCATGGTGGTGAATTCCACCACACTGGACTAGTGGATCCTAGGGATGTTTTGGCTCCATATG
ATCACTACAAAGACACCAGAACAGGTGTTGTAGTTGGACCAGATTCCAACCGATCCTTGACAGCTTATCA
TCGATAAGCTTTAATGCGGTAGTTTATCACAGTTGCTAACGCAGTCAGGCACCGTGTACGAATAGTTCGA
CAAAGATCGCATTGGTAATTACGTTACTCGATGCCATGGGGATTGGCCTTATCATGCCAGTCTTGCCAAC
GTTATTACGTGAATTTATTGCTTCGGAAGATATCGCTAACCACTTTGGCGTATTGCTTGCACTTTATGCG
TTAATGCAGGTTATCTTTGCTCCTTGGCTTGGAAAAATGTCTGACCGATTTGGTCGGCGCCCAGTGCTGT
TGTTGTCATTAATAGGCGCATCGCTGGATTACTTATTGCTGGCTTTTTCAAGTGCGCTTTGGATGCTGTA
TTTAGGCCGTTTGCTTTCAGGGATCACAGGAGCTACTGGGGCTGTCGCGGCATCGGTCATTGCCGATACC
ACCTCAGCTTCTCAACGCGTGAAGTGGTTCGGTTGGTTAGGGGCAAGTTTTGGGCTTGGTTTAATAGCGG
GGCCTATTATTGGTGGTTTTGCAGGAGAGATTTCACCGCATAGTCCCTTTTTTATCGCTGCGTTGCTAAA
TATTGTCACTTTCCTTGTGGTTATGTTTTGGTTCCGTGAAACCAAAAATACACGTGATAATACAGATACC
GAAGTAGGGGTTGAGACGCAATCGAATTCGGTATACATCACTTTATTTAAAACGATGCCCATTTTGTTGA
TTATTTATTTTTCAGCGCAATTGATAGGCCAAATTCCCGCAACGGTGTGGGTGCTATTTACCGAAAATCG
TTTTGGATGGAATAGCATGATGGTTGGCTTTTCATTAGCGGGTCTTGGTCTTTTACACTCAGTATTCCAA
GCCTTTGTGGCAGGAAGAATAGCCACTAAATGGGGCGAAAAAACGGCAGTACTGCTCGGATTTATTGCAG
ATAGTAGTGCATTTGCCTTTTTAGCGTTTATATCTGAAGGTTGGTTAGTTTTCCCTGTTTTAATTTTATT
GGCTGGTGGTGGGATCGCTTTACCTGCATTACAGGGAGTGATGTCTATCCAAACAAAGAGTCATCAGCAA
GGTGCTTTACAGGGATTATTGGTGAGCCTTACCAATGCAACCGGTGTTATTGGCCCATTACTGTTTGCTG
TTATTTATAATCATTCACTACCAATTTGGGATGGCTGGATTTGGATTATTGGTTTAGCGTTTTACTGTAT
TATTATCCTGCTATCGATGACCTTCATGTTAACCCCTCAAGCTCAGGGGAGTAAACAGGAGACAAGTGCT
TAGTGATCCAATTCTTGAAGACGAAAGGGCCTCGTGATACGCCTATTTTTATAGGTTAATGTCATGATAA
TAATGGTTTCTTAGACGTCAGGTGGCACTTTTCGGGGAAATGTGCCCGGTTAACGTGCCGGCACGGCCTG
GGTAACCAGGTATTTTGTCCACATAACCGTGCGCAAAATGTTGTGGATAAGCAGGACACAGCAGCAATCC
ACAGCAGGCATACAACCGCACACCGAGGTTACTCCGTTCTACAGGTTACGACGACATGTCAATACTTGCC
CTTGACAGGCATTGATGGAATCGTAGTCTCACGCTGATAGTCTGATCGACAATACAAGTGGGACCGTGGT
CCCAGACCGATAATCAGACCGACAACACGAGTGGGATCGTGGTCCCAGACTAATAATCAGACCGACGATA
CGAGTGGGACCGTGGTCCCAGACTAATAATCAGACCGACGATACGAGTGGGACCGTGGTTCCAGACTAAT
AATCAGACCGACGATACGAGTGGGACCGTGGTCCCAGACTAATAATCAGACCGACGATACGAGTGGGACC
ATGGTCCCAGACTAATAATCAGACCGACGATACGAGTGGGACCGTGGTCCCAGTCTGATTATCAGACCGA
CGATACGAGTGGGACCGTGGTCCCAGACTAATAATCAGACCGACGATACGAGTGGGACCGTGGTCCCAGA
CTAATAATCAGACCGACGATACGAGTGGGACCGTGGTCCCAGTCTGATTATCAGACCGACGATACAAGTG
GAACAGTGGGCCCAGAGAGAATATTCAGGCCAGTTATGCTTTCTGGCCTGTAACAAAGGACATTAAGTAA
AGACAGATAAACGTAGACTAAAACGTGGTCGCATCAGGGTGCTGGCTTTTCAAGTTCCTTAAGAATGGCC
TCAATTTTCTCTATACACTCAGTTGGAACACGAGACCTGTCCAGGTTAAGCACCATTTTATCGCCCTTAT
ACAATACTGTCGCTCCAGGAGCAAACTGATGTCGTGAGCTTAAACTAGTTCTTGATGCAGATGACGTTTT
AAGCACAGAAGTTAAAAGAGTGATAACTTCTTCAGCTTCAAATATCACCCCAGCTTTTTTCTGCTCATGA
AGGTTAGATGCCTGCTGCTTAAGTAATTCCTCTTTATCTGTAAAGGCTTTTTGAAGTGCATCACCTGACC
GGGCAGATAGTTCACCGGGGTGAGAAAAAAGAGCAACAACTGATTTAGGCAATTTGGCGGTGTTGATACA
GCGGGTAATAATCTTACGTGAAATATTTTCCGCATCAGCCAGCGCAGAAATATTTCCAGCAAATTCATTC
TGCAATCGGCTTGCATAACGCTGACCACGTTCATAAGCACTTGTTGGGCGATAATCGTTACCCAATCTGG
ATAATGCAGCCATCTGCTCATCATCCAGCTCGCCAACCAGAACACGATAATCACTTTCGGTAAGTGCAGC
AGCTTTACGACGGCGACTCCCATCGGCAATTTCTATGACACCAGATACTCTTCGACCGAACGCCGGTGTC
TGTTGACCAGTCAGTAGAAAAGAAGGGATGAGATCATCCAGTGCGTCCTCAGTAAGCAGCTCCTGGTCAC
GTTCATTACCTGACCATACCCGAGAGGTCTTCTCAACACTATCACCCCGGAGCACTTCAAGAGTAAACTT
CACATCCCGACCACATACAGGCAAAGTAATGGCATTACCGCGAGCCATTACTCCTACGCGCGCAATTAAC
GAATCCACCATCGGGGCAGCTGGTGTCGATAACGAAGTATCTTCAACCGGTTGAGTATTGAGCGTATGTT
TTGGAATAACAGGCGCACGCTTCATTATCTAATCTCCCAGCGTGGTTTAATCAGACGATCGAAAATTTCA
TTGCAGACAGGTTCCCAAATAGAAAGAGCATTTCTCCAGGCACCAGTTGAAGAGCGTTGATCAATGGCCT
GTTCAAAAACAGTTCTCATCCGGATCTGACCTTTACCAACTTCATCCGTTTCACGTACAACATTTTTTAG
AACCATGCTTCCCCAGGCATCCCGAATTTGCTCCTCCATCCACGGGGACTGAGAGCCATTACTATTGCTG
TATTTGGTAAGCAAAATACGTACATCAGGCTCGAACCCTTTAAGATCAACGTTCTTGAGCAGATCACGAA
GCATATCGAAAAACTGCAGTGCGGAGGTGTAGTCAAACAACTCAGCAGGCGTGGGAACAATCAGCACATC
AGCAGCACATACGACATTAATCGTGCCGATACCCAGGTTAGGCGCGCTGTCAATAACTATGACATCATAG
TCATGAGCAACAGTTTCAATGGCCAGTCGGAGCATCAGGTGTGGATCGGTGGGCAGTTTACCTTCATCAA
ATTTGCCCATTAACTCAGTTTCAATACGGTGCAGAGCCAGACAGGAAGGAATAATGTCAAGCCCCGGCCA
GCAAGTGGGCTTTATTGCATAAGTGACATCGTCCTTTTCCCCAAGATAGAAAGGCAGGAGAGTGTCTTCT
GCATGAATATGAAGATCTGGTACCCATCCGTGATACATTGAGGCTGTTCCCTGGGGGTCGTTACCTTCCA
CGAGCAAAACACGTAGCCCCTTCAGAGCCAGATCCTGAGCAAGATGAACAGAAACTGAGGTTTTGTAAAC
GCCACCTTTATGGGCAGCAACCCCGATCACCGGTGGAAATACGTCTTCAGCACGTCGCAATCGCGTACCA
AACACATCACGCATATGATTAATTTGTTCAATTGTATAACCAACACGTTGCTCAACCCGTCCTCGAATTT
CCATATCCGGGTGCGGTAGTCGCCCTGCTTTCTCGGCATCTCTGATAGCCTGAGAAGAAACCCCAACTAA
ATCCGCTGCTTCACCTATTCTCCAGCGCCGGGTTATTTTCCTCGCTTCCGGGCTGTCATCATTAAACTGT
GCAATGGCGATAGCCTTCGTCATTTCATGACCAGCGTTTATGCACTGGTTAAGTGTTTCCATGAGTTTCA
TTCTGAACATCCTTTAATCATTGCTTTGCGTTTTTTTATTAAATCTTGCAATTTACTGCAAAGCAACAAC
AAAATCGCAAAGTCATCAAAAAACCGCAAAGTTGTTTAAAATAAGAGCAACACTACAAAAGGAGATAAGA
AGAGCACATACCTCAGTCACTTATTATCACTAGCGCTCGCCGCAGCCGTGTAACCGAGCATAGCGAGCGA
ACTGGCGAGGAAGCAAAGAAGAACTGTTCTGTCAGATAGCTCTTACGCTCAGCGCAAGAAGAAATATCCA
CCGTGGGAAAAACTCCAGGTAGAGGTACACACGCGGATAGCCAATTCAGAGTAATAAACTGTGATAATCA
ACCCTCATCAATGATGACGAACTAACCCCCGATATCAGGTCACATGACGAAGGGAAAGAGAAGGAAATCA
ACTGTGACAAACTGCCCTCAAATTTGGCTTCCTTAAAAATTACAGTTCAAAAAGTATGAGAAAATCCATG
CAGGCTGAAGGAAACAGCAAAACTGTGACAAATTACCCTCAGTAGGTCAGAACAAATGTGACGAACCACC
CTCAAATCTGTGACAGATAACCCTCAGACTATCCTGTCGTCATGGAAGTGATATCGCGGAAGGAAAATAC
GATATGAGTCGTCTGGCGGCCTTTCTTTTTCTCAATGTATGAGAGGCGCATTGGAGTTCTGCTGTTGATC
TCATTAACACAGACCTGCAGGAAGCGGCGGCGGAAGTCAGGCATACGCTGGTAACTTTGAGGCAGCTGGT
AACGCTCTATGATCCAGTCGATTTTCAGAGAGACGATGCCTGAGCCATCCGGCTTACGATACTGACACAG
GGATTCGTATAAACGCATGGCATACGGATTGGTGATTTCTTTTGTTTCACTAAGCCGAAACTGCGTAAAC
CGGTTCTGTAACCCGATAAAGAAGGGAATGAGATATGGGTTGATATGTACACTGTAAAGCCCTCTGGATG
GACTGTGCGCACGTTTGATAAACCAAGGAAAAGATTCATAGCCTTTTTCATCGCCGGCATCCTCTTCAGG
GCGATAAAAAACCACTTCCTTCCCCGCGAAACTCTTCAATGCCTGCCGTATATCCTTACTGGCTTCCGCA
GAGGTCAATCCGAATATTTCAGCATATTTAGCAACATGGATCTCGCAGATACCGTCATGTTCCTGTAGGG
TGCCATCAGATTTTCTGATCTGGTCAACGAACAGATACAGCATACGTTTTTGATCCCGGGAGAGACTATA
TGCCGCCTCAGTGAGGTCGTTTGACTGGACGATTCGCGGGCTATTTTTACGTTTCTTGTGATTGATAACC
GCTGTTTCCGCCATGACAGATCCATGTGAAGTGTGACAAGTTTTTAGATTGTCACACTAAATAAAAAAGA
GTCAATAAGCAGGGATAACTTTGTGAAAAAACAGCTTCTTCTGAGGGCAATTTGTCACAGGGTTAAGGGC
AATTTGTCACAGACAGGACTGTCATTTGAGGGTGATTTGTCACACTGAAAGGGCAATTTGTCACAACACC
TTCTCTAGAACCAGCATGGATAAAGGCCTACAAGGCGCTCTAAAAAAGAAGATCTAAAAACTATAAAAAA
AATAATTATAAAAATATCCCCGTGGATAAGTGGATAACCCCAAGGGAAGTTTTTTCAGGCATCGTGTGTA
AGCAGAATATATAAGTGCTGTTCCCTGGTGCTTCCTCGCTCACTCGAGCTACGGGGTCTGACGCTCAGTG
GAACGAAAACTCACGTTAAGGGATTTTGGTCATGAGATTATCAAAAAGGATCTTCACCTAGATCCTTTTA
AATTAAAAATGAAGTTTTAAATCAATCTAAAGTATATATGAGTAAACTTGGTCTGACAGTTACCAATGCT
TAATCAGTGAGGCACCTATCTCAGCGATCTGTCTATTTCGTTCATCCATAGTTGCCTGACTCCCCGTCGT
GTAGATAACTACGATACGGGAGGGCTTACCATCTGGCCCCAGTGCTGCAATGATACCGCGAGACCCACGC
TCACCGGCTCCAGATTTATCAGCAATAAACCAGCCAGCCGGAAGGGCCGAGCGCAGAAGTGGTCCTGCAA
CTTTATCCGCCTCCATCCAGTCTATTAATTGTTGCCGGGAAGCTAGAGTAAGTAGTTCGCCAGTTAATAG
TTTGCGCAACGTTGTTGCCATTGCTACAGGCATCGTGGTGTCACGCTCGTCGTTTGGTATGGCTTCATTC
AGCTCCGGTTCCCAACGATCAAGGCGAGTTACATGATCCCCCATGTTGTGCAAAAAAGCGGTTAGCTCCT
TCGGTCCTCCGATCGTTGTCAGAAGTAAGTTGGCCGCAGTGTTATCACTCATGGTTATGGCAGCACTGCA
TAATTCTCTTACTGTCATGCCATCCGTAAGATGCTTTTCTGTGACTGGTGAGTACTCAACCAAGTCATTC
TGAGAATAGTGTATGCGGCGACCGAGTTGCTCTTGCCCGGCGTCAATACGGGATAATACCGCGCCACATA
GCAGAACTTTAAAAGTGCTCATCATTGGAAAACGTTCTTCGGGGCGAAAACTCTCAAGGATCTTACCGCT
GTTGAGATCCAGTTCGATGTAACCCACTCGTGCACCCAACTGATCTTCAGCATCTTTTACTTTCACCAGC
GTTTCTGGGTGAGCAAAAACAGGAAGGCAAAATGCCGCAAAAAAGGGAATAAGGGCGACACGGAAATGTT
GAATACTCATACTCTTCCTTTTTCAATATTATTGAAGCATTTATCAGGGTTATTGTCTCATGAGCGGATA
CATATTTGAATGTATTTAGAAAAATAAACAAATAGGGGTTCCGCGCACATTTCCCCGAAAAGTGCCACCT
GGCGGCCGCCTTTCAGCAAAAAACCCCGCGAGACCCCCGAAGAGGCCCCGCGGGGTTATGCTAGGTCGAC
GGAGCTCGAATTC
Features (pLannotate 1.2.2; 17 found; start..end, strand, type, name):
      1..19      +  promoter       T7 promoter: promoter for bacteriophage T7 RNA polymerase
     35..56      +  promoter       tac promoter (fragment): strong E. coli promoter; hybrid between the trp and lac UV5 promoters
     63..110     +  promoter       EM7 promoter: synthetic bacterial promoter&nbsp
    131..932     +  CDS            NeoR/KanR (fragment): aminoglycoside phosphotransferase from Tn5; aph(3')-II (or nptII); confers resistance to neomycin, kanamycin, and G418 (Geneticin®)
    961..978     +  CDS            lacZα (fragment): LacZα fragment of β-galactosidase; lacZ fragment
   1023..2672    -  CDS            luciferase: firefly luciferase synthetic luc2 version of the luciferase gene
   2787..2815    +  promoter       tet promoter: E. coli promoter for tetracycline efflux protein gene
   2860..4063    +  CDS            TcR (fragment): tetracycline efflux protein; tetA from transposon Tn10; confers resistance to tetracycline
   4175..4288    -  CDS            yuaZ (fragment): YUAZ_ECO57 - Protein predicted: Swiss-Prot protein existence level 4. From Escherichia coli O157:H7.
   4388..4861    -  misc_feature   sopC: sopC; centromere-like partitioning region of the bacterial F plasmid
   4934..5905    -  CDS            sopB: partitioning protein for the bacterial F plasmid; sopB
   5905..7080    -  CDS            sopA: partitioning protein for the bacterial F plasmid; sopA
   7406..7656    -  misc_feature   incC: incC; incompatibility region of the bacterial F plasmid
   7659..8414    -  CDS            repE: replication initiation protein for the bacterial F plasmid; repE
   8505..8724    -  rep_origin     ori2: secondary origin of replication for the bacterial F plasmid; also known as oriS
   8950..9810    -  CDS            AmpR: β-lactamase; bla; confers resistance to ampicillin, carbenicillin, and related antibiotics
   9811..9915    -  promoter       AmpR promoter: bla
