[The description below was written by a language model from this plasmid's Addgene catalogue record and pLannotate feature annotations shown in this document.]
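Description:
T7 promoter + filler DNA reporter plasmid is a 10,023 bp, low-copy bacterial artificial chromosome used in E. coli as a reporter of mutational activity. Its backbone carries the F-plasmid maintenance machinery: the ori2 (oriS) origin with the RepE initiator and incC incompatibility region for tightly controlled replication, and the sopA, sopB and sopC partitioning system that ensures stable segregation at roughly one copy per cell. The usual chloramphenicol marker of the BAC has been replaced with an ampicillin resistance gene (β-lactamase with its own promoter), which provides routine selection.

The payload consists of two deliberately inactivated resistance genes. A Tn5 NeoR/KanR gene under the synthetic EM7 promoter and a Tn10 TetA tetracycline efflux gene under the tet promoter each have their ATG start codon changed to ACG. A single base change restoring the start codon would therefore confer kanamycin or tetracycline resistance, allowing mutation to be scored as resistant colonies. A T7 promoter sits at the very start of the cassette, upstream of the KanR gene and in the same orientation as both reporters. A short tac promoter fragment is also annotated between the T7 and EM7 promoters. Between the two reporters lies a firefly luciferase (luc2) coding sequence in the reverse orientation. It has no annotated promoter of its own and probably corresponds to the "filler DNA" in the name, spacing the tetracycline reporter further from the T7 promoter, although the record does not say this explicitly.

The associated publication concerns a processive protein chimera that introduces mutations across defined DNA regions in vivo. This suggests the two reporters are used to read out mutagenesis at different distances downstream of the T7 promoter.
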