Addgene plasmid #156454: T7 promoter + filler DNA reporter plasmid
Purpose: A mutational reporter plasmid that can gain Kanamycin and/or Tetracycline resistance upon mutation. Contains T7 promoter.
Depositing lab: Matthew D. Shoulders. Depositing organization: Massachusetts Institute of Technology. Publication: A Processive Protein Chimera Introduces Mutations across Defined DNA Regions In Vivo. Moore CL, Papa LJ 3rd, Shoulders MD. J Am Chem Soc. 2018 Sep 19;140(37):11560-11564. doi: 10.1021/jacs.8b04001. Epub 2018 Jul 18. PubMed 29991261.
Backbone
  Vector backbone: BAC
  Backbone size w/o insert (bp): 5863
  Total vector size (bp): 10023
  Modifications to backbone: Chloramphenicol resistance marker replaced with ampicillin resistance marker.
  Vector type: Bacterial Expression
Growth in bacteria
  Bacterial resistance: Ampicillin, 100 μg/mL
  Growth temperature: 37°C
  Growth strain: DH10B
  Copy number: Low Copy
Gene/Insert 1
  Gene/Insert name: NeoR/KanR
  Species: Tn5
  Insert size (bp): 801
  Mutation: ATG start codon mutated to ACG
  Promoter: Em7
  Cloning method: Restriction Enzyme; 5′ cloning site HindIII (not destroyed); 3′ cloning site PacI (not destroyed)
  Sequencing primers: 5′ GTGCACCCAACTGATCTTCA
Gene/Insert 2
  Gene/Insert name: TcR (alt name: TetA)
  Species: Tn10
  Insert size (bp): 1203
  Mutation: ATG start codon mutated to ACG
  Promoter: tet
  Cloning method: Restriction Enzyme; 5′ cloning site BamHI (not destroyed); 3′ cloning site BclI (destroyed during cloning)
  Sequencing primers: 5′ actggcatgataaggccaatcc
Resource information
  A portion of this plasmid was derived from a plasmid made by: pcDNA3.1 and psc101
Terms and licenses: Academic/Nonprofit Terms; Industry Terms: Not Available to Industry
Depositor comments: Please note that a low DNA yield is expected with single copy BACs. Using larger scale DNA preps (ie. midi preps) is recommended. If there are difficulties removing genomic DNA, the ExonucleaseV (recBCD) from NEB (M0345S) which degrades contaminating linear DNA can help improve results.
How to cite: T7 promoter + filler DNA reporter plasmid was a gift from Matthew D. Shoulders (Addgene plasmid # 156454 ; http://n2t.net/addgene:156454 ; RRID:Addgene_156454)
